>Addgene plasmid #101481 | pDONR221-ZNF716 | addgene full sequence | sequence record 400987 | Addgene NGS Result
CAAATAATGATTTTATTTTGACTGATAGTGACCTGTTCGTTGCAACAAATTGATGAGCAATGCTTTTTTA
TAATGCCAACTTTGTACAAAAAAGTTGGCATGGCCAAGAGGCCTGGCCCACCTGGCAGCAGAGAGATGGG
CCTGCTGACCTTCAGAGACATCGCCATCGAGTTTAGCCTGGCCGAGTGGCAGTGTCTGGACCACGCCCAG
CAGAACCTGTACAGAGACGTGATGCTGGAGAACTACAGAAACCTGGTGAGCCTGGGCATCGCCGTGAGCA
AGCCCGACCTGATTACCTGCCTGGAGCAGAACAAGGAGCCCCAGAACATCAAGAGAAACGAGATGGTGGC
CAAGCACCCCGTGACCTGCAGCCACTTCACCCAGGATCTGCAGAGCGAGCAGGGCATCAAGGACAGCCTG
CAGAAGGTGATCCTGAGAAGATACGGCAAGTGCGGCCAGGAGGACCTCCAGGTGAAGAAGTGCTGCAAGA
GCGTGGGCGAGTGCGAGGTGCACAAGGGCGGCTACAACTACGTGAACCAGTGCCTGAGCGCCACCCAGAA
TAAGACCTTTCAGACACACAAGTGCGTGAAGGTGTTCGGCAAGTTCAGCAACTCCAACAGACACAAGACA
AGGCACACAGGCAAGAAGCATTTCAAGTGTAAGAACGACGGCAAGAGCTTCTGCATGCTGAGCAGACTGA
ACCAGCACCAGATCATTCACACCAGAGAGAAGAGCTATAAGTGCGAAGAGTGCGGGAAGAGCTTTAACTG
CAGCTCTACCCTGACCAGGCACAAAAGAATTCACACTGGCGAAAAGCCTTACAGGTGTGAAGAGTGTGGA
AAAGCATTCTCCTGGAGCGCCAGCCTGACCAAGCACAAGCGGATCCATACAGGCGAGAAACCCTATACCT
GCGAGGAGAGGGGCAAGGTGTTTAGCAGAAGCACCCTCACCAACTACAAGCGCATTCATACCGGCGAAAA
ACCCTACACTTGCGAGGAATGTGGTAAGGCCTTCAGCAGGAGCTCCACCCTGACAAATCACAAGAGGATC
CACACAGGAGAGAGGCCCTACAAATGCGAAGAATGCGGAAAGGCTTTCTCCCTGAGCAGCACCCTGAAGA
AGCACAAAATCGTGCACACCGGAGAGAAACTGTACACCTGTGAGGAATGCGGCAAGGCCTTTACCTTTAG
CAGCACACTGAACACCCACAAGAGAATCCACACCGGTGAGAAGCCCTACACATGTGAAGAATGTGGCAAG
GCATTCAGCCTGCCCTCTACCTTCACCTACCATAAGAGAACACACACCGGCGAGAAGCCTTATAAATGCG
AGGAGTGCGGCAAAGCCTTCAACTGCTCCTCCACTCTGAAGAAACACAAGATCATCCACACTGGAGAGAA
GCTGTACAAGTGCAAGGAGTGTGGCAAAGCTTTCACCTTCAGCTCAACCCTGAACACTCACAAGCGAATC
CATACCGGGGAGAAGCCATACAAGTGTGAGGAGTGTGACCAGACCTTCAAGTGGCACAGCTCCCTGGCCA
ACCACAAGAACATGCACACTGGGGAGAAACCTTACAAGTACGAGTACCCAACTTTCTTGTACAAAGTTGG
CATTATAAGAAAGCATTGCTTATCAATTTGTTGCAACGAACAGGTCACTATCAGTCAAAATAAAATCATT
ATTTGCCATCCAGCTGATATCCCCTATAGTGAGTCGTATTACATGGTCATAGCTGTTTCCTGGCAGCTCT
GGCCCGTGTCTCAAAATCTCTGATGTTACATTGCACAAGATAAAAATATATCATCATGAACAATAAAACT
GTCTGCTTACATAAACAGTAATACAAGGGGTGTTATGAGCCATATTCAACGGGAAACGTCGAGGCCGCGA
TTAAATTCCAACATGGATGCTGATTTATATGGGTATAAATGGGCTCGCGATAATGTCGGGCAATCAGGTG
CGACAATCTATCGCTTGTATGGGAAGCCCGATGCGCCAGAGTTGTTTCTGAAACATGGCAAAGGTAGCGT
TGCCAATGATGTTACAGATGAGATGGTCAGACTAAACTGGCTGACGGAATTTATGCCTCTTCCGACCATC
AAGCATTTTATCCGTACTCCTGATGATGCATGGTTACTCACCACTGCGATCCCCGGAAAAACAGCATTCC
AGGTATTAGAAGAATATCCTGATTCAGGTGAAAATATTGTTGATGCGCTGGCAGTGTTCCTGCGCCGGTT
GCATTCGATTCCTGTTTGTAATTGTCCTTTTAACAGCGATCGCGTATTTCGTCTCGCTCAGGCGCAATCA
CGAATGAATAACGGTTTGGTTGATGCGAGTGATTTTGATGACGAGCGTAATGGCTGGCCTGTTGAACAAG
TCTGGAAAGAAATGCATAAACTTTTGCCATTCTCACCGGATTCAGTCGTCACTCATGGTGATTTCTCACT
TGATAACCTTATTTTTGACGAGGGGAAATTAATAGGTTGTATTGATGTTGGACGAGTCGGAATCGCAGAC
CGATACCAGGATCTTGCCATCCTATGGAACTGCCTCGGTGAGTTTTCTCCTTCATTACAGAAACGGCTTT
TTCAAAAATATGGTATTGATAATCCTGATATGAATAAATTGCAGTTTCATTTGATGCTCGATGAGTTTTT
CTAATCAGAATTGGTTAATTGGTTGTAACACTGGCAGAGCATTACGCTGACTTGACGGGACGGCGCAAGC
TCATGACCAAAATCCCTTAACGTGAGTTACGCGTCGTTCCACTGAGCGTCAGACCCCGTAGAAAAGATCA
AAGGATCTTCTTGAGATCCTTTTTTTCTGCGCGTAATCTGCTGCTTGCAAACAAAAAAACCACCGCTACC
AGCGGTGGTTTGTTTGCCGGATCAAGAGCTACCAACTCTTTTTCCGAAGGTAACTGGCTTCAGCAGAGCG
CAGATACCAAATACTGTTCTTCTAGTGTAGCCGTAGTTAGGCCACCACTTCAAGAACTCTGTAGCACCGC
CTACATACCTCGCTCTGCTAATCCTGTTACCAGTGGCTGCTGCCAGTGGCGATAAGTCGTGTCTTACCGG
GTTGGACTCAAGACGATAGTTACCGGATAAGGCGCAGCGGTCGGGCTGAACGGGGGGTTCGTGCACACAG
CCCAGCTTGGAGCGAACGACCTACACCGAACTGAGATACCTACAGCGTGAGCTATGAGAAAGCGCCACGC
TTCCCGAAGGGAGAAAGGCGGACAGGTATCCGGTAAGCGGCAGGGTCGGAACAGGAGAGCGCACGAGGGA
GCTTCCAGGGGGAAACGCCTGGTATCTTTATAGTCCTGTCGGGTTTCGCCACCTCTGACTTGAGCGTCGA
TTTTTGTGATGCTCGTCAGGGGGGCGGAGCCTATGGAAAAACGCCAGCAACGCGGCCTTTTTACGGTTCC
TGGCCTTTTGCTGGCCTTTTGCTCACATGTTCTTTCCTGCGTTATCCCCTGATTCTGTGGATAACCGTAT
TACCGCCTTTGAGTGAGCTGATACCGCTCGCCGCAGCCGAACGACCGAGCGCAGCGAGTCAGTGAGCGAG
GAAGCGGAAGAGCGCCCAATACGCAAACCGCCTCTCCCCGCGCGTTGGCCGATTCATTAATGCAGCTGGC
ACGACAGGTTTCCCGACTGGAAAGCGGGCAGTGAGCGCAACGCAATTAATACGCGTACCGCTAGCCAGGA
AGAGTTTGTAGAAACGCAAAAAGGCCATCCGTCAGGATGGCCTTCTGCTTAGTTTGATGCCTGGCAGTTT
ATGGCGGGCGTCCTGCCCGCCACCCTCCGGGCCGTTGCTTCACAACGTTCAAATCCGCTCCCGGCGGATT
TGTCCTACTCAGGAGAGCGTTCACCGACAAACAACAGATAAAACGAAAGGCCCAGTCTTCCGACTGAGCC
TTTCGTTTTATTTGATGCCTGGCAGTTCCCTACTCTCGCGTTAACGCTAGCATGGATGTTTTCCCAGTCA
CGACGTTGTAAAACGACGGCCAGTCTTAAGCTCGGGCCC
Features (pLannotate 1.2.2; 10 found; start..end, strand, type, name):
      2..97      +  protein_bind   attL3: mutant version of attL; recombination site for the Gateway® LR reaction LR Clonase™
    100..672     +  CDS            ZNF679 (fragment): ZN679_HUMAN - Experimental evidence at protein level: Swiss-Prot protein existence level 1. May be involved in transcriptional regulation. From Homo sapiens (Human).
   1586..1685    -  protein_bind   attL2: mutant version of attL; recombination site for the Gateway® LR reaction LR Clonase™
   1703..1721    -  promoter       T7 promoter: promoter for bacteriophage T7 RNA polymerase
   1855..2664    +  CDS            KanR: aminoglycoside phosphotransferase; aph(3')-Ia; confers resistance to kanamycin in bacteria or G418 (Geneticin®) in eukaryotes
   2811..3399    +  rep_origin     ori: high-copy-number ColE1/pMB1/pBR322/pUC origin of replication
   3582..3674    +  CDS            lacI (fragment): lac repressor; lacI; The lac repressor binds to the lac operator to inhibit transcription in E. coli. This inhibition can be relieved by adding lactose or isopropyl-β-D-thiogalactopyranoside (IPTG).
   3729..3756    -  terminator     rrnB T2 terminator: transcription terminator T2 from the E. coli rrnB gene
   3888..3931    +  terminator     rrnB T1 terminator: Escherichia coli rrnB; transcription terminator T1 from the E. coli rrnB gene
   3978..4014    -  CDS            lacZα (fragment): LacZα fragment of β-galactosidase; lacZ fragment
