[The description below was written by a language model from this plasmid's Addgene catalogue record and pLannotate feature annotations shown in this document.]
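Description:
pDONR221-ZNF716 is a Gateway entry clone built on the Invitrogen pDONR221 backbone, carrying the open reading frame of the human zinc-finger transcription factor ZNF716 as part of the Human TFome Collection. The 4,029-nt plasmid is maintained in E. coli through a high-copy ColE1/pUC-type origin and selected with kanamycin via the aph(3')-Ia (KanR) gene. The backbone also carries rrnB T1 and T2 terminators upstream of the cloning region, which insulate the insert from read-through transcription, a T7 promoter just outside the downstream recombination site, and short lacI and lacZα remnants that are annotation fragments rather than functional genes.

The insert, generated by gene synthesis, sits between two attL recombination sites, so it can be moved by an LR Clonase reaction into any compatible destination vector. The last nucleotide of the stop codon has been removed, leaving the reading frame open so that destination vectors can add C-terminal fusions. The entry clone itself has no eukaryotic promoter or tag; expression depends on the destination vector chosen.

Two points in the automated annotation need caution. It labels the upstream site as attL3, whereas a pDONR221-derived entry clone would normally be expected to carry attL1; this probably reflects how similar the mutant attL sites are. It also labels only the first part of the insert, as a fragment of ZNF679, probably a homology match to a related zinc-finger protein, while the catalogue identifies the gene as ZNF716. The construct serves as a shuttling source for building ZNF716 expression vectors, for example for transcription factor overexpression and cell fate engineering studies.
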