Addgene plasmid #101481: pDONR221-ZNF716
Purpose: Donor Vector containing ZNF716 transcription factor, part of the Human TFome Collection
Depositing lab: George Church. Depositing organization: Harvard Medical School. Publication: A comprehensive library of human transcription factors for cell fate engineering. Ng AHM, Khoshakhlagh P, Rojo Arias JE, Pasquini G, Wang K, Swiersy A, Shipman SL, Appleton E, Kiaee K, Kohman RE, Vernet A, Dysart M, Leeper K, Saylor W, Huang JY, Graveline A, Taipale J, Hill DE, Vidal M, Melero-Martin JM, Busskamp V, Church GM. Nat Biotechnol. 2021 Apr;39(4):510-519. doi: 10.1038/s41587-020-0742-6. Epub 2020 Nov 30. PubMed 33257861.
Backbone
  Vector backbone: pDONR221
  Backbone manufacturer: Invitrogen
  Vector type: Gateway shuttling vector
Growth in bacteria
  Bacterial resistance: Kanamycin, 50 μg/mL
  Growth temperature: 37°C
  Growth strain: DH5alpha
  Copy number: High Copy
Gene/Insert
  Gene/Insert name: ZNF716 (alt name: A6NP11 (Uniprot ID))
  Species: H. sapiens (human)
  Mutation: Last nucleotide of stop codon removed to allow for Gateway C-terminal fusions
  Entrez Gene: ZNF716
  Cloning method: Gateway Cloning
  Sequencing primers: 5′ M13F(-21); 3′ M13R
Terms and licenses: Academic/Nonprofit Terms; Industry Terms: Not Available to Industry
Depositor comments: Harvard generated by gene synthesis
How to cite: pDONR221-ZNF716 was a gift from George Church (Addgene plasmid # 101481 ; http://n2t.net/addgene:101481 ; RRID:Addgene_101481)
