>Addgene plasmid #101481 | pDONR221-ZNF716 | depositor partial sequence | sequence record 191424 | insert
ATGGCCAAGAGGCCTGGCCCACCTGGCAGCAGAGAGATGGGCCTGCTGACCTTCAGAGACATCGCCATCG
AGTTTAGCCTGGCCGAGTGGCAGTGTCTGGACCACGCCCAGCAGAACCTGTACAGAGACGTGATGCTGGA
GAACTACAGAAACCTGGTGAGCCTGGGCATCGCCGTGAGCAAGCCCGACCTGATTACCTGCCTGGAGCAG
AACAAGGAGCCCCAGAACATCAAGAGAAACGAGATGGTGGCCAAGCACCCCGTGACCTGCAGCCACTTCA
CCCAGGATCTGCAGAGCGAGCAGGGCATCAAGGACAGCCTGCAGAAGGTGATCCTGAGAAGATACGGCAA
GTGCGGCCAGGAGGACCTCCAGGTGAAGAAGTGCTGCAAGAGCGTGGGCGAGTGCGAGGTGCACAAGGGC
GGCTACAACTACGTGAACCAGTGCCTGAGCGCCACCCAGAATAAGACCTTTCAGACACACAAGTGCGTGA
AGGTGTTCGGCAAGTTCAGCAACTCCAACAGACACAAGACAAGGCACACAGGCAAGAAGCATTTCAAGTG
TAAGAACGACGGCAAGAGCTTCTGCATGCTGAGCAGACTGAACCAGCACCAGATCATTCACACCAGAGAG
AAGAGCTATAAGTGCGAAGAGTGCGGGAAGAGCTTTAACTGCAGCTCTACCCTGACCAGGCACAAAAGAA
TTCACACTGGCGAAAAGCCTTACAGGTGTGAAGAGTGTGGAAAAGCATTCTCCTGGAGCGCCAGCCTGAC
CAAGCACAAGCGGATCCATACAGGCGAGAAACCCTATACCTGCGAGGAGAGGGGCAAGGTGTTTAGCAGA
AGCACCCTCACCAACTACAAGCGCATTCATACCGGCGAAAAACCCTACACTTGCGAGGAATGTGGTAAGG
CCTTCAGCAGGAGCTCCACCCTGACAAATCACAAGAGGATCCACACAGGAGAGAGGCCCTACAAATGCGA
AGAATGCGGAAAGGCTTTCTCCCTGAGCAGCACCCTGAAGAAGCACAAAATCGTGCACACCGGAGAGAAA
CTGTACACCTGTGAGGAATGCGGCAAGGCCTTTACCTTTAGCAGCACACTGAACACCCACAAGAGAATCC
ACACCGGTGAGAAGCCCTACACATGTGAAGAATGTGGCAAGGCATTCAGCCTGCCCTCTACCTTCACCTA
CCATAAGAGAACACACACCGGCGAGAAGCCTTATAAATGCGAGGAGTGCGGCAAAGCCTTCAACTGCTCC
TCCACTCTGAAGAAACACAAGATCATCCACACTGGAGAGAAGCTGTACAAGTGCAAGGAGTGTGGCAAAG
CTTTCACCTTCAGCTCAACCCTGAACACTCACAAGCGAATCCATACCGGGGAGAAGCCATACAAGTGTGA
GGAGTGTGACCAGACCTTCAAGTGGCACAGCTCCCTGGCCAACCACAAGAACATGCACACTGGGGAGAAA
CCTTACAAGTACGAGTA
